Addgene plasmid #19848: pRevTRE MKL1-N100
Depositing lab: Ron Prywes. Depositing organization: Columbia University. Publication: Serum-induced phosphorylation of the serum response factor coactivator MKL1 by the extracellular signal-regulated kinase 1/2 pathway inhibits its nuclear localization. Muehlich S, Wang R, Lee SM, Lewis TC, Dai C, Prywes R. Mol Cell Biol. 2008 Oct;28(20):6302-13. doi: 10.1128/MCB.00427-08. Epub 2008 Aug 11. PubMed 18694962.
Backbone
  Vector backbone: pRev TRE
  Backbone manufacturer: Clontech
  Backbone size w/o insert (bp): 6500
  Vector type: Retroviral
  Selectable markers: Hygromycin
Growth in bacteria
  Bacterial resistance: Ampicillin, 100 μg/mL
  Growth temperature: 37°C
  Growth strain: DH5alpha
  Copy number: Low Copy
Gene/Insert
  Gene/Insert name: MKL1-N100 (alt name: MAL, BSAC, MRTF-A)
  Species: H. sapiens (human)
  Insert size (bp): 2800
  Mutation: deleted amino acids 1-100
  Entrez Gene: MRTFA (a.k.a. BSAC, MAL, MKL, MKL1, MRTF-A)
  Tag / fusion protein: 3xFLAG (N terminal on backbone)
  Cloning method: Restriction Enzyme; 5′ cloning site BamHI (not destroyed); 3′ cloning site Sal I (not destroyed)
  Sequencing primers: 5′ NA
Terms and licenses: Academic/Nonprofit Terms; Industry Terms: Not Available to Industry
Depositor comments: The 3xFlag in the vector is from Sigma, p3xFlag-CMV-7.1 has variant flag sequences (DYKDHD) and is recognized well by their anti-flag monoclonal M2.
How to cite: pRevTRE MKL1-N100 was a gift from Ron Prywes (Addgene plasmid # 19848 ; http://n2t.net/addgene:19848 ; RRID:Addgene_19848)
