[The description below was written by a language model from this plasmid's Addgene catalogue record.]
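Description:
pRevTRE MKL1-N100 is a retroviral expression plasmid built on the Clontech pRevTRE backbone (about 6.5 kb without insert), a vector designed for tetracycline-regulated gene expression after retroviral delivery into mammalian cells. In bacteria it is maintained as a low-copy plasmid under ampicillin selection, and transduced mammalian cells can be selected with hygromycin. As the backbone name indicates, the insert sits downstream of a tetracycline response element (TRE) promoter, so expression depends on a tetracycline-controlled transactivator supplied separately in the target cells. The record contains no feature table, so the exact arrangement of LTRs, packaging signal and promoter elements is not documented here.

The payload is an approximately 2.8 kb insert encoding human MKL1 (also known as MAL, BSAC or MRTF-A; gene symbol MRTFA), a coactivator of serum response factor, carrying a deletion of amino acids 1–100. The fragment was cloned between BamHI and SalI sites, both of which are retained. The protein is expressed with an N-terminal 3xFLAG tag contributed by the modified backbone. According to the depositor, this tag derives from a commercial 3xFLAG-CMV vector, includes variant FLAG repeats, and is well recognised by the anti-FLAG M2 monoclonal antibody, which allows detection or immunoprecipitation of the truncated protein.

The associated publication concerns serum-induced, ERK1/2-dependent phosphorylation of MKL1 and its effect on nuclear localisation. This suggests the construct serves to generate stable, inducible cell lines for comparing the localisation and activity of the N-terminally truncated protein with those of other MKL1 forms, though the record does not state the specific purpose of this deletion.
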