>Addgene plasmid #19848 | pRevTRE MKL1-N100 | addgene partial sequence | sequence record 25614 | LNCX 5'-AGCTCGTTTAGTGAACCGTCAGATC-3'
ACAAANGAGCATNNGCTNTTTTGACCTCCNTAGAAGACACCGGGACCGATCCAGCCTCCGCGGCCCCGAA
TTCNTNGCTCGGTACCCGGGGATCCGTGAACCGTCAGAATTAACCATGGACTACAAAGACCATGACGGTG
ATTATAAAGATCATGACATCGATTACAAGGATGACGATGACAAGCTTGCGGCCGCGAATTCGGTGGGCCA
GGTGAACTATCCCAAAGTAGCAGACAGCTCTTCCTTCGATGAGGACAGCAGCGATGCCTTATCCCCCGAG
CAGCCTGCCAGCCATGAGTCCCAGGGTTCTGTGCCGTCACCCCTGGAGGCCCGAGTCAGCGAACCACTGC
TCAGTGCCACCTCTGCATCCCCCACCCAGGTTGTGTCTCAACTTCCGATGGGCCGGGATTCCAGAGAAAT
GCTTTTCCTGGCAGAGCAGCCTCCTCTGCCTCCCCCACCTCTGCTGCCTCCCAGCCTCACCAATGGAACC
ACTATCCCCACTGCCAAGTCCACCCCCACACTCATTAAGCAAAGCCAACCCAAGTCTGNNGNGGNNANAN
NNCTCNNCANCAAGAAAGGCCAAGGAGCTGNAGCCNNAGGTGAAGAAGCTCAAGTACCACANGTGCATCC
CCCCGGANGAGAAGCAGGACAGGGGGCNCCCCCCCATGNGACTCNTCCTACGCAAGATCTGGANANCNGG
AGTNTTCNCTACAGCTGNANGTCTCNACNGCNTAGCAGCGCACACANTACCAGGCATCTGCTGCCCGCAA
GTAGAGGGAGCCTGGGAGAGCTGGACCCCCAGANCACCTTCNTACAAAGACTNCGCNGGGNCCTGGCTGG
GTGGCNNAAAGACTNTGTGAACGGACTCGCACGAGANAGGAANTAAGA
